Addgene plasmid #160928: pBS31-cCARLIN
Purpose: Contains 10 constitutively expressed guide RNAs and CAG-GFP-CARLIN array sequence for DNA barcoding (when used in combination with Cas9)
Depositing lab: Fernando Camargo. Publication: An Engineered CRISPR-Cas9 Mouse Line for Simultaneous Readout of Lineage Histories and Gene Expression Profiles in Single Cells. Bowling S, Sritharan D, Osorio FG, Nguyen M, Cheung P, Rodriguez-Fraticelli A, Patel S, Yuan WC, Fujiwara Y, Li BE, Orkin SH, Hormoz S, Camargo FD. Cell. 2020 Jun 11;181(6):1410-1422.e27. doi: 10.1016/j.cell.2020.04.048. Epub 2020 May 14. PubMed 32413320.
Backbone
  Vector backbone: pBS31
  Backbone size w/o insert (bp): 5000
  Total vector size (bp): 12710
  Vector type: Mammalian Expression, Mouse Targeting
Growth in bacteria
  Bacterial resistance: Ampicillin, 100 μg/mL
  Growth temperature: 37°C
  Growth strain: DH5alpha
  Copy number: Unknown
Gene/Insert
  Gene/Insert name: CARLIN gRNAs and CAG-GFP-CARLIN array
  Insert size (bp): 4502
  Promoter: U6 promoter for gRNAs; CAG promoter for GFP
  Cloning method: Gateway Cloning
  Sequencing primers: 5′ CARLIN array fw: GAGCTGTACAAGTAAGCGGC; 3′ CARLIN array rv: GCAACTAGAAGGCACAGTCG
Terms and licenses: Academic/Nonprofit Terms; Industry Terms: Not Available to Industry
How to cite: pBS31-cCARLIN was a gift from Fernando Camargo (Addgene plasmid # 160928 ; http://n2t.net/addgene:160928 ; RRID:Addgene_160928)
