[The description below was written by a language model from this plasmid's Addgene catalogue record and pLannotate feature annotations shown in this document.]
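Description:
pBS31-cCARLIN is a mammalian expression and mouse-targeting plasmid built on the pBS31 backbone, a pBluescript-derived vector. It is propagated in E. coli through a high-copy ColE1/pUC origin with ampicillin selection, and it also retains an f1 origin and lacZα/MCS remnants. The catalogue lists a total size of about 12.7 kb, while the sequenced record is 12,601 nt. Upstream of the payload, the backbone carries a PGK promoter, a minimal FRT site, an adenovirus splice acceptor and tandem SV40 polyadenylation signals. This arrangement is consistent with FLP-mediated placement of the cassette into a pre-engineered genomic FRT locus, although the record does not name the target locus. Backbone tet-responsive parts are also annotated: a seven-copy tetO element before the insert, and a minimal CMV promoter with a rabbit β-globin intron and poly(A) after it. The insert sits between these parts, and the record describes the guide RNAs as constitutively expressed.

The payload was introduced by Gateway cloning and has two modules. The first is a tandem array of ten cassettes, each with a human U6 (RNA polymerase III) promoter driving a guide RNA joined to the S. pyogenes Cas9 scaffold. The second is a CAG promoter (CMV enhancer, chicken β-actin promoter and chimeric intron) driving EGFP. An unannotated stretch lies between the EGFP stop codon and the bGH poly(A) signal, and the placement of the CARLIN sequencing primers suggests that the CARLIN target array sits there, within the GFP transcript's 3′ region. The plasmid encodes no Cas9. When Cas9 is supplied separately, the ten guides direct cutting of the array, and the resulting edits serve as heritable DNA barcodes. Because the array is transcribed along with GFP, these barcodes can be read from RNA, which supports combined lineage tracing and gene-expression profiling in single cells.
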