Features (pLannotate 1.2.2; 56 found; start..end, strand, type, name):
     30..458     -  rep_origin     f1 ori (sequence partly withheld): f1 bacteriophage origin of replication; arrow indicates direction of (+) strand synthesis
    463..620     -  CDS            lacZα (fragment): LacZα fragment of β-galactosidase; lacZ fragment
    623..641     +  promoter       T7 promoter: promoter for bacteriophage T7 RNA polymerase
    650..708     +  misc_feature   MCS (fragment): pBluescript multiple cloning site
    734..1233    +  promoter       PGK promoter: mouse phosphoglycerate kinase 1 promoter
   1289..1322    +  protein_bind   FRT (minimal): supports FLP-mediated excision but not integration (Turan and Bode, 2011) FLP recombinase from the Saccharomyces cerevisiae 2μ plasmid
   1355..1458    +  misc_feature   Ad SA: adenovirus major late transcript splice acceptor (Friedrich and Soriano, 1991)
   1464..1484    -  misc_feature   MCS (fragment): pBluescript multiple cloning site
   1521..1604    +  CDS            large T antigen (fragment): large T antigen from SV40 (simian virus 40)
   1627..1761    +  polyA_signal   SV40 poly(A) signal: SV40 polyadenylation signal
   1775..1858    +  CDS            large T antigen (fragment): large T antigen from SV40 (simian virus 40)
   1881..2015    +  polyA_signal   SV40 poly(A) signal: SV40 polyadenylation signal
   2027..2297    +  protein_bind   tetracycline response element: contains seven copies of the tetracycline operator tetO tetracycline repressor TetR
   2328..2559    +  promoter       U6 promoter: RNA polymerase III promoter for human U6 snRNA
   2588..2663    +  misc_RNA       gRNA scaffold: guide RNA scaffold for the Streptococcus pyogenes CRISPR/Cas9 system
   2670..2713    +  misc_RNA       gRNA scaffold (fragment): guide RNA scaffold for the Streptococcus pyogenes CRISPR/Cas9 system
   2776..3007    +  promoter       U6 promoter: RNA polymerase III promoter for human U6 snRNA
   3036..3111    +  misc_RNA       gRNA scaffold: guide RNA scaffold for the Streptococcus pyogenes CRISPR/Cas9 system
   3118..3161    +  misc_RNA       gRNA scaffold (fragment): guide RNA scaffold for the Streptococcus pyogenes CRISPR/Cas9 system
   3219..3455    +  promoter       U6 promoter: RNA polymerase III promoter for human U6 snRNA
   3484..3559    +  misc_RNA       gRNA scaffold: guide RNA scaffold for the Streptococcus pyogenes CRISPR/Cas9 system
   3566..3609    +  misc_RNA       gRNA scaffold (fragment): guide RNA scaffold for the Streptococcus pyogenes CRISPR/Cas9 system
   3672..3903    +  promoter       U6 promoter: RNA polymerase III promoter for human U6 snRNA
   3932..4007    +  misc_RNA       gRNA scaffold: guide RNA scaffold for the Streptococcus pyogenes CRISPR/Cas9 system
   4014..4057    +  misc_RNA       gRNA scaffold (fragment): guide RNA scaffold for the Streptococcus pyogenes CRISPR/Cas9 system
   4118..4350    +  promoter       U6 promoter: RNA polymerase III promoter for human U6 snRNA
   4379..4454    +  misc_RNA       gRNA scaffold: guide RNA scaffold for the Streptococcus pyogenes CRISPR/Cas9 system
   4461..4504    +  misc_RNA       gRNA scaffold (fragment): guide RNA scaffold for the Streptococcus pyogenes CRISPR/Cas9 system
   4576..4807    +  promoter       U6 promoter: RNA polymerase III promoter for human U6 snRNA
   4836..4911    +  misc_RNA       gRNA scaffold: guide RNA scaffold for the Streptococcus pyogenes CRISPR/Cas9 system
   4918..4961    +  misc_RNA       gRNA scaffold (fragment): guide RNA scaffold for the Streptococcus pyogenes CRISPR/Cas9 system
   5023..5255    +  promoter       U6 promoter: RNA polymerase III promoter for human U6 snRNA
   5284..5359    +  misc_RNA       gRNA scaffold: guide RNA scaffold for the Streptococcus pyogenes CRISPR/Cas9 system
   5366..5409    +  misc_RNA       gRNA scaffold (fragment): guide RNA scaffold for the Streptococcus pyogenes CRISPR/Cas9 system
   5472..5703    +  promoter       U6 promoter: RNA polymerase III promoter for human U6 snRNA
   5732..5807    +  misc_RNA       gRNA scaffold: guide RNA scaffold for the Streptococcus pyogenes CRISPR/Cas9 system
   5814..5857    +  misc_RNA       gRNA scaffold (fragment): guide RNA scaffold for the Streptococcus pyogenes CRISPR/Cas9 system
   5920..6150    +  promoter       U6 promoter: RNA polymerase III promoter for human U6 snRNA
   6179..6254    +  misc_RNA       gRNA scaffold: guide RNA scaffold for the Streptococcus pyogenes CRISPR/Cas9 system
   6261..6304    +  misc_RNA       gRNA scaffold (fragment): guide RNA scaffold for the Streptococcus pyogenes CRISPR/Cas9 system
   6367..6598    +  promoter       U6 promoter: RNA polymerase III promoter for human U6 snRNA
   6627..6702    +  misc_RNA       gRNA scaffold: guide RNA scaffold for the Streptococcus pyogenes CRISPR/Cas9 system
   6709..6752    +  misc_RNA       gRNA scaffold (fragment): guide RNA scaffold for the Streptococcus pyogenes CRISPR/Cas9 system
   6827..6848    +  protein_bind   FRT (minimal) (fragment): supports FLP-mediated excision but not integration (Turan and Bode, 2011) FLP recombinase from the Saccharomyces cerevisiae 2μ plasmid
   6852..7231    +  enhancer       CMV enhancer: human cytomegalovirus immediate early enhancer
   7233..7510    +  promoter       chicken β-actin promoter: No description available
   7511..8486    +  intron         chimeric intron: chimera between introns from chicken β-actin and rabbit β-globin
   8523..9242    +  CDS            EGFP: the original enhanced GFP (Yang et al., 1996) mammalian codon-optimized
   9558..9669    +  polyA_signal   bGH poly(A) signal: bovine growth hormone polyadenylation signal
   9797..9835    +  promoter       minimal CMV promoter: human cytomegalovirus (CMV) immediate early promoter
   9954..10526   +  intron         β-globin intron: intron from rabbit β-globin gene
  10530..10652   +  CDS            HBB: HBB_COLGU - Experimental evidence at transcript level: Swiss-Prot protein existence level 2. Involved in oxygen transport from the lung to the various peripheral tissues. From Colobus guereza (Mantled guereza) (Eastern black-and-white colobus monkey).
  10723..10765   +  polyA_signal   β-globin poly(A) signal (fragment): rabbit β-globin polyadenylation signal (Gil and Proudfoot, 1987)
  10854..11442   -  rep_origin     ori: high-copy-number ColE1/pMB1/pBR322/pUC origin of replication
  11613..12473   -  CDS            AmpR: β-lactamase; bla; confers resistance to ampicillin, carbenicillin, and related antibiotics
  12474..12578   -  promoter       AmpR promoter: bla
>Addgene plasmid #160928 | pBS31-cCARLIN | addgene full sequence | sequence record 421629 | Addgene NGS Result
CTAAATTGTAAGCGTTAATATTTTGTTAAAATTCGCGTTAAATTTTTGTTAAATCAGCTCATTTTTTAAC
CAATAGGCCGAAATCGGCAAAATCCCTTATAAATCAAAAGAATAGACCGAGATAGGGT
[37 nt withheld, positions 129-165]
AAAGAACGTGGACTCCAACGTCAAAGG
[49 nt withheld, positions 193-241]
T
[91 nt withheld, positions 243-333]
G
[124 nt withheld, positions 335-458]
CCCATTCGCCATTCAGGCTGCGCAACTGTTGGGAAGGGCGATCGGTGCGGGCCTCTTCGCTATTACGCCA
GCTGGCGAAAGGGGGATGTGCTGCAAGGCGATTAAGTTGGGTAACGCCAGGGTTTTCCCAGTCACGACGT
TGTAAAACGACGGCCAGTGAATTGTAATACGACTCACTATAGGGCGAATTGGAGCTCCACCGCGGTGGCG
GCCGCTCTAGAACTAGTGGATCCCCCGGGCTGCAGGAATTAATTCGTCGACCTCGAAATTCTACCGGGTA
GGGGAGGCGCTTTTCCCAAGGCAGTCTGGAGCATGCGCTTTAGCAGCCCCGCTGGGCACTTGGCGCTACA
CAAGTGGCCTCTGGCCTCGCACACATTCCACATCCACCGGTAGGCGCCAACCGGCTCCGTTCTTTGGTGG
CCCCTTCGCGCCACCTTCTACTCCTCCCCTAGTCAGGAAGTTCCCCCCCGCCCCGCAGCTCGCGTCGTGC
AGGACGTGACAAATGGAAGTAGCACGTCTCACTAGTCTCGTGCAGATGGACAGCACCGCTGAGCAATGGA
AGCGGGTAGGCCTTTGGGGCAGCGGCCAATAGCAGCTTTGCTCCTTCGCTTTCTGGGCTCAGAGGCTGGG
AAGGGGTGGGTCCGGGGGCGGGCTCAGGGGCGGGCTCAGGGGCGGGGCGGGCGCCCGAAGGTCCTCCGGA
GGCCCGGCATTCTGCACGCTTCAAAAGCGCACGTCTGCCGCGCTGTTCTCCTCTTCCTCATCTCCGGGCC
TTTCGACCTGCATCCATCTAGATCTCGAGCAGCTGAAGCTTATGGAGAAGTTACTATTCCGAAGTTCCTA
TTCTCTAGAAAGTATAGGAACTTCGATCCCCCTCGATCCCCCGGGCTGCAGATCTGTAGGGCGCAGTAGT
CCAGGGTTTCCTTGATGATGTCATACTTATCCTGTCCCTTTTTTTTCCACAGCTCGCGGTTGAGGACAAA
CTCTTCGCGGTCTTTCCAGTGGGGATCGACGGTATCGATAAGCTTGCAGATCTGCGACTCTAGAGGATCT
GCGACTCTAGAGGATCATAATCAGCCATACCACATTTGTAGAGGTTTTACTTGCTTTAAAAAACCTCCCA
CACCTCCCCCTGAACCTGAAACATAAAATGAATGCAATTGTTGTTGTTAACTTGTTTATTGCAGCTTATA
ATGGTTACAAATAAAGCAATAGCATCACAAATTTCACAAATAAAGCATTTTTTTCACTGCATTCTAGTTG
TGGTTTGTCCAAACTCATCAATGTATCTTATCATGTCTGGATCTGCGACTCTAGAGGATCATAATCAGCC
ATACCACATTTGTAGAGGTTTTACTTGCTTTAAAAAACCTCCCACACCTCCCCCTGAACCTGAAACATAA
AATGAATGCAATTGTTGTTGTTAACTTGTTTATTGCAGCTTATAATGGTTACAAATAAAGCAATAGCATC
ACAAATTTCACAAATAAAGCATTTTTTTCACTGCATTCTAGTTGTGGTTTGTCCAAACTCATCAATGTAT
CTTATCATGTCTGGATCGAGTTTACCACTCCCTATCAGTGATAGAGAAAAGTGAAAGTCGAGTTTACCAC
TCCCTATCAGTGATAGAGAAAAGTGAAAGTCGAGTTTACCACTCCCTATCAGTGATAGAGAAAAGTGAAA
GTCGAGTTTACCACTCCCTATCAGTGATAGAGAAAAGTGAAAGTCGAGTTTACCACTCCCTATCAGTGAT
AGAGAAAAGTGAAAGTCGAGTTTACCACTCCCTATCAGTGATAGAGAAAAGTGAAAGTCGAGTTTACCAC
TCCCTATCAGTGATAGAGAAAAGTGAAAGTCGAGCTCTCGAGAGGTACCTTTCCCATGATTCCTTCATAT
TTGCATATACGATACAAGGCTGTTAGAGAGATAATTGGAATTAATTTGACTGTAAACACAAAGATATTAG
TACAAAATACGTGACGTAGAAAGTAATAATTTCTTGGGTAGTTTGCAGTTTTAAAATTATGTTTTAAAAT
GGACTATCATATGCTTACCGTAACTTGAAAGTATTTCGATTTCTTGGCTTTATATATCTTGTGGAAAGGA
CGAAACACCGACTGCACGACAGTCGACGAGTTTTAGAGCTAGAAATAGCAAGTTAAAATAAGGCTAGTCC
GTTATCAACTTGAAAAAGTGGCACCGAGTCGGTGCTTTTTTGTTTTAGAGCTAGAAATAGCAAGTTAAAA
TAAGGCTAGTCCGTTTTTAGCGCGTGCGCCAATTCTGCAGACAAATGGCTCTAGAGGTACCCGTTGTACG
TACGTACTTTCCCATGATTCCTTCATATTTGCATATACGATACAAGGCTGTTAGAGAGATAATTGGAATT
AATTTGACTGTAAACACAAAGATATTAGTACAAAATACGTGACGTAGAAAGTAATAATTTCTTGGGTAGT
TTGCAGTTTTAAAATTATGTTTTAAAATGGACTATCATATGCTTACCGTAACTTGAAAGTATTTCGATTT
CTTGGCTTTATATATCTTGTGGAAAGGACGAAACACCGACACGACTCGCGCATACGAGTTTTAGAGCTAG
AAATAGCAAGTTAAAATAAGGCTAGTCCGTTATCAACTTGAAAAAGTGGCACCGAGTCGGTGCTTTTTTG
TTTTAGGGCTAGAAATAGCAAGTTAAAATAAGGCTAGTCCGTTTTTAGCGCGTGCGCCAATTCTGCAGAC
AAATGGCTCTAGAGGTACCCGTTCCTGCCTGCCTGTTTCCCATGATTCCTTCATATTTGCATATACGATA
CAAGGCTGTTAGAGAGATAATTGGAATTAATTTGACTGTAAACACAAAGATATTAGTACAAAATACGTGA
CGTAGAAAGTAATAATTTCTTGGGTAGTTTGCAGTTTTAAAATTATGTTTTAAAATGGACTATCATATGC
TTACCGTAACTTGAAAGTATTTCGATTTCTTGGCTTTATATATCTTGTGGAAAGGACGAAACACCGACTA
CAGTCGCTACGACGAGTTTTAGAGCTAGAAATAGCAAGTTAAAATAAGGCTAGTCCGTTATCAACTTGAA
AAAGTGGCACCGAGTCGGTGCTTTTTTGTTTTAGAGCTAGAAATAGCAAGTTAAAATAAGGCTAGTCCGT
TTTTAGCGCGTGCGCCAATTCTGCAGACAAATGGCTCTAGAGGTACCCGTTGGTCGGTCGGTCTTTCCCA
TGATTCCTTCATATTTGCATATACGATACAAGGCTGTTAGAGAGATAATTGGAATTAATTTGACTGTAAA
CACAAAGATATTAGTACAAAATACGTGACGTAGAAAGTAATAATTTCTTGGGTAGTTTGCAGTTTTAAAA
TTATGTTTTAAAATGGACTATCATATGCTTACCGTAACTTGAAAGTATTTCGATTTCTTGGCTTTATATA
TCTTGTGGAAAGGACGAAACACCGCGAGCGCTATGAGCGACTAGTTTTAGAGCTAGAAATAGCAAGTTAA
AATAAGGCTAGTCCGTTATCAACTTGAAAAAGTGGCACCGAGTCGGTGCTTTTTTGTTTTAGAGCTAGAA
ATAGCAAGTTAAAATAAGGCTAGTCCGTTTTTAGCGCGTGCGCCAATTCTGCAGACAAATGGCTCTAAGG
TACCCGTTACAAACAAACAATTTCCCATGATTCCTTCATATTTGCATATACGATACAAGGCTGTTAGAGA
GATAATTGGAATTAATTTGACTGTAAACACAAAGATATTAGTACAAAATACGTGACGTAGAAAGTAATAA
TTTCTTGGGTAGTTTGCAGTTTTAAAATTATGTTTTAAAATGGACTATCATATGCTTACCGTAACTTGAA
AGTATTTCGATTTCTTGGCTTTATATATCTTGTGGAAAGGACGAAACACCGATACGATACGCGCACGCTA
GTTTTAGAGCTAGAAATAGCAAGTTAAAATAAGGCTAGTCCGTTATCAACTTGAAAAAGTGGCACCGAGT
CGGTGCTTTTTTGTTTTAGAGCTAGAAATAGCAAGTTAAAATAAGGCTAGTCCGTTTTTAGCGCGTGCGC
CAATTCTGCAGACAAATGGCTCTAGAGGTACCCGTTAGTACGTACGTAAGCTTACGTTTTCCCATGATTC
CTTCATATTTGCATATACGATACAAGGCTGTTAGAGAGATAATTGGAATTAATTTGACTGTAAACACAAA
GATATTAGTACAAAATACGTGACGTAGAAAGTAATAATTTCTTGGGTAGTTTGCAGTTTTAAAATTATGT
TTTAAAATGGACTATCATATGCTTACCGTAACTTGAAAGTATTTCGATTTCTTGGCTTTATATATCTTGT
GGAAAGGACGAAACACCGAGAGCGCGCTCGTCGACTAGTTTTAGAGCTAGAAATAGCAAGTTAAAATAAG
GCTAGTCCGTTATCAACTTGAAAAAGTGGCACCGAGTCGGTGCTTTTTTGTTTTAGAGCTAGAAATAGCA
AGTTAAAATAAGGCTAGTCCGTTTTTAGCGCGTGCGCCAATTCTGCAGACAAATGGCTCTAGAGGTACCC
GTTGCCAGCCAGCCATTTCCCATGATTCCTTCATATTTGCATATACGATACAAGGCTGTTAGAGAGATAA
TTGGAATTAATTTGACTGTAAACACAAAGATATTAGTACAAAATACGTGACGTAGAAAGTAATAATTTCT
TGGGTAGTTTGCAGTTTTAAAATTATGTTTTAAAATGGACTATCATATGCTTACCGTAACTTGAAAGTAT
TTCGATTTCTTGGCTTTATATATCTTGTGGAAAGGACGAAACACCGCGACTGTACGCACACGCGAGTTTT
AGAGCTAGAAATAGCAAGTTAAAATAAGGCTAGTCCGTTATCAACTTGAAAAAGTGGCACCGAGTCGGTG
CTTTTTTGTTTTAGAGCTAGAAATAGCAAGTTAAAATAAGGCTAGTCCGTTTTTAGCGCGTGCGCCAATT
CTGCAGACAAATGGCTCTAGAGGTACCCGTTCTTTCTTTCTTTTTTCCCATGATTCCTTCATATTTGCAT
ATACGATACAAGGCTGTTAGAGAGATAATTGGAATTAATTTGACTGTAAACACAAAGATATTAGTACAAA
ATACGTGACGTAGAAAGTAATAATTTCTTGGGTAGTTTGCAGTTTTAAAATTATGTTTTAAAATGGACTA
TCATATGCTTACCGTAACTTGAAAGTATTTCGATTTCTTGGCTTTATATATCTTGTGGAAAGGACGAAAC
ACCGATAGTATGCGTACACGCGAGTTTTAGAGCTAGAAATAGCAAGTTAAAATAAGGCTAGTCCGTTATC
AACTTGAAAAAGTGGCACCGAGTCGGTGCTTTTTTGTTTTAGAGCTAGAAATAGCAAGTTAAAATAAGGC
TAGTCCGTTTTTAGCGCGTGCGCCAATTCTGCAGACAAATGGCTCTAGAGGTACCCGTTAGCTAGCTAGC
TTTTCCCATGATTCTTCATATTTGCATATACGATACAAGGCTGTTAGAGAGATAATTGGAATTAATTTGA
CTGTAAACACAAAGATATTAGTACAAAATACGTGACGTAGAAAGTAATAATTTCTTGGGTAGTTTGCAGT
TTTAAAATTATGTTTTAAAATGGACTATCATATGCTTACCGTAACTTGAAAGTATTTCGATTTCTTGGCT
TTATATATCTTGTGGAAAGGACGAAACACCGAGTCGAGACGCTGACGATAGTTTTAGAGCTAGAAATAGC
AAGTTAAAATAAGGCTAGTCCGTTATCAACTTGAAAAAGTGGCACCGAGTCGGTGCTTTTTTGTTTTAGA
GCTAGAAATAGCAAGTTAAAATAAGGCTAGTCCGTTTTTAGCGCGTGCGCCAATTCTGCAGACAAATGGC
TCTAGAGGTACCCGTTCGAGCGAGCGAGTTTCCCATGATTCCTTCATATTTGCATATACGATACAAGGCT
GTTAGAGAGATAATTGGAATTAATTTGACTGTAAACACAAAGATATTAGTACAAAATACGTGACGTAGAA
AGTAATAATTTCTTGGGTAGTTTGCAGTTTTAAAATTATGTTTTAAAATGGACTATCATATGCTTACCGT
AACTTGAAAGTATTTCGATTTCTTGGCTTTATATATCTTGTGGAAAGGACGAAACACCGATACGTAGCAC
GCAGACGAGTTTTAGAGCTAGAAATAGCAAGTTAAAATAAGGCTAGTCCGTTATCAACTTGAAAAAGTGG
CACCGAGTCGGTGCTTTTTTGTTTTAGAGCTAGAAATAGCAAGTTAAAATAAGGCTAGTCCGTTTTTAGC
GCGTGCGCCAATTCTGCAGACAAATGGCTCTAGAGGTACCCGTTATTTAATTAACCGCGATGGGGATCCT
CTAGAAAGTATAGGAACTTCGATGACATTGATTATTGACTAGTTATTAATAGTAATCAATTACGGGGTCA
TTAGTTCATAGCCCATATATGGAGTTCCGCGTTACATAACTTACGGTAAATGGCCCGCCTGGCTGACCGC
CCAACGACCCCCGCCCATTGACGTCAATAATGACGTATGTTCCCATAGTAACGCCAATAGGGACTTTCCA
TTGACGTCAATGGGTGGAGTATTTACGGTAAACTGCCCACTTGGCAGTACATCAAGTGTATCATATGCCA
AGTACGCCCCCTATTGACGTCAATGACGGTAAATGGCCCGCCTGGCATTATGCCCAGTACATGACCTTAT
GGGACTTTCCTACTTGGCAGTACATCTACGTATTAGTCATCGCTATTACCATGGTCGAGGTGAGCCCCAC
GTTCTGCTTCACTCTCCCCATCTCCCCCCCCTCCCCACCCCCAATTTTGTATTTATTTATTTTTTAATTA
TTTTGTGCAGCGATGGGGGCGGGGGGGGGGGGGGGGSGCGCGCCRGGCGGGGCGGGGCGGGGCGAGGGGC
GGGGCGGGGCGAGGCGGAGAGGTGCGGCGGCAGCCAATCAGAGCGGCGCGCTCCGAAAGTTTCCTTTTAT
GGCGAGGCGGCGGCGGCGGCGGCCCTATAAAAAGCGAAGCGCGCGGCGGGCGGGAGTCGCTGCGCGCTGC
CTTCGCCCCGTGCCCCGCTCCGCCGCCGCCTCGCGCCGCCCGCCCCGGCTCTGACTGACCGCGTTACTCC
CACAGGTGAGCGGGCGGGACGGCCCTTCTCCTCCGGGCTGTAATTAGCGCTTGGTTTAATGACGGCTTGT
TTCTTTTCTGTGGCTGCGTGAAAGCCTTGAGGGGCTCCGGGAGGGCCCTTTGTGCGGGGGGAGCGGCTCG
GGGGGTGCGTGCGTGTGTGTGTGCGTGGGGAGCGCCGCGTGCGGCTCCGCGCTGCCCGGCGGCTGTGAGC
GCTGCGGGCGCGGCGCGGGGCTTTGTGCGCTCCGCAGTGTGCGCGAGGGGAGCGCGGCCGGGGGCGGTGC
CCCGCGGTGCGGGGGGGGCTGCGAGGGGAACAAAGGCTGCGTGCGGGGTGTGTGCGTGGGGGGGTGAGCA
GGGGGTGTGGGCGCGTCGGTCGGGCTGCAACCCCCCCTGCACCCCCCTCCCCGAGTTGCTGAGCACGGCC
CGGCTTCGGGTGCGGGGCTCCGTACGGGGCGTGGCGCGGGGCTCGCCGTGCCGGGCGGGGGGTGGCGGCA
GGTGGGGGTGCCGGGCGGGGCGGGGCCGCCTCGGGCCGGGGAGGGCTCGGGGGAGGGGCGCGGCGGCCCC
CGGAGCGCCGGCGGCTGTCGAGGCGCGGCGAGCCGCAGCCATTGCCTTTTATGGTAATCGTGCGAGAGGG
CGCAGGGACTTCCTTTGTCCCAAATCTGTGCGGAGCCGAAATCTGGGAGGCGCCGCCGCACCCCCTCTAG
CGGGCGCGGGGCGAAGCGGTGCGGCGCCGGCAGGAAGGAAATGGGCGGGGAGGGCCTTCGTGCGTCGCCG
CGCCGCCGTCCCCTTCTCCCTCTCCAGCCTCGGGGCTGTCCGCGGGGGGACGGCTGCCTTCGGGGGGGAC
GGGGCAGGGCGGGGTTCGGCTTCTGGCGTGTGACCGGCGGCTCTAGAGTCGACCTGCAGGCATGCAAGCT
TACCGGTCGCCACCATGGTGAGCAAGGGCGAGGAGCTGTTCACCGGGGTGGTGCCCATCCTGGTCGAGCT
GGACGGCGACGTAAACGGCCACAAGTTCAGCGTGTCCGGCGAGGGCGAGGGCGATGCCACCTACGGCAAG
CTGACCCTGAAGTTCATCTGCACCACCGGCAAGCTGCCCGTGCCCTGGCCCACCCTCGTGACCACCCTGA
CCTACGGCGTGCAGTGCTTCAGCCGCTACCCCGACCACATGAAGCAGCACGACTTCTTCAAGTCCGCCAT
GCCCGAAGGCTACGTCCAGGAGCGCACCATCTTCTTCAAGGACGACGGCAACTACAAGACCCGCGCCGAG
GTGAAGTTCGAGGGCGACACCCTGGTGAACCGCATCGAGCTGAAGGGCATCGACTTCAAGGAGGACGGCA
ACATCCTGGGGCACAAGCTGGAGTACAACTACAACAGCCACAACGTCTATATCATGGCCGACAAGCAGAA
GAACGGCATCAAGGTGAACTTCAAGATCCGCCACAACATCGAGGACGGCAGCGTGCAGCTCGCCGACCAC
TACCAGCAGAACACCCCCATCGGCGACGGCCCCGTGCTGCTGCCCGACAACCACTACCTGAGCACCCAGT
CCGCCCTGAGCAAAGACCCCAACGAGAAGCGCGATCACATGGTCCTGCTGGAGTTCGTGACCGCCGCCGG
GATCACTCTCGGCATGGACGAGCTGTACAAGTAAGCGGCCGCCGGACTGCACGACAGTCGACGATGGAGT
CGACACGACTCGCGCATACGATGGAGTCGACTACAGTCGCTACGACGATGGAGTCGCGAGCGCTATGAGC
GACTATGGAGTCGATACGATACGCGCACGCTATGGAGTCGAGAGCGCGCTCGTCGACTATGGAGTCGCGA
CTGTACGCACACGCGATGGAGTCGATAGTATGCGTACACGCGATGGAGTCGAGTCGAGACGCTGACGATA
TGGAGTCGATACGTAGCACGCAGACGATGGGAGCTAGAATTCTAACTAGAGCTCGCTGATCAGCCTCGAC
TGTGCCTTCTAGTTGCCAGCCATCTGTTGTTTGCCCCTCCCCCGTGCCTTCCTTGACCCTGGAAGGTGCC
ACTCCCACTGTCCTTTCCTAATAAAATGAGGAAATTGCATCGCATTGTCTGAGTAGGTGTCATTCTATTC
TGGGGGGTGGGGTGGGGCAGGACAGCAAGGGGGAGGATTGGGAAGAGAATAGCAGGCATGCTGGGGAGCG
GCCTAGCCCCATCATGGATCCGGGTCGAGGTAGGCGTGTACGGTGGGAGGCCTATATAAGCAGAGCTCGT
TTAGTGAACCGTCAGATCGCCTGGAGACGCCATCCACGCTGTTTTGACCTCCATAGAAGACACCGGGACC
GATCCAGCCTCCGCGGCCCCGAATTCACGCGTTGAGAACTTCAGGGTGAGTTTGGGGACCCTTGATTGTT
CTTTCTTTTTCGCTATTGTAAAATTCATGTTATATGGAGGGGGCAAAGTTTTCAGGGTGTTGTTTAGAAT
GGGAAGATGTCCCTTGTATCACCATGGACCCTCATGATAATTTTGTTTCTTTCACTTTCTACTCTGTTGA
CAACCATTGTCTCCTCTTATTTTCTTTTCATTTTCTGTAACTTTTTCGTTAAACTTTAGCTTGCATTTGT
AACGAATTTTTAAATTCACTTTTGTTTATTTGTCAGATTGTAAGTACTTTCTCTAATCACTTTTTTTTCA
AGGCAATCAGGGTATATTATATTGTACTTCAGCACAGTTTTAGAGAACAATTGTTATAATTAAATGATAA
GGTAGAATATTTCTGCATATAAATTCTGGCTGGCGTGGAAATATTCTTATTGGTAGAAACAACTACACCC
TGGTCATCATCCTGCCTTTCTCTTTATGGTTACAATGATATACACTGTTTGAGATGAGGATAAAATACTC
TGAGTCCAAACCGGGCCCCTCTGCTAACCATGTTCATGCCTTCTTCTCTTTCCTACAGCTCCTGGGCAAC
GTGCTGGTTGTTGTGCTGTCTCATCATTTTGGCAAAGGATTCACTCCTCAGGTGCAGGCTGCCTATCAGA
AGGTGGTGGCTGGTGTGGCCAATGCCCTGGCTCACAAATACCACTGAGATCGTTTTCCCTCTGCCAAAAA
TTATGGGGACATCATGAAGCCCCTTGAGCATCTGACTTCTGGCTAATAAAGGAAATTTATTTTCATTGCA
ATAGTGTGTTGGAATTTCTCGATCGCTAGCATCCTAGGCGCGCCACATGTGAGCAAAAGGCCAGCAAAAG
GCCAGGAACCGTAAAAAGGCCGCGTTGCTGGCGTTTTTCCATAGGCTCCGCCCCCCTGACGAGCATCACA
AAAATCGACGCTCAAGTCAGAGGTGGCGAAACCCGACAGGACTATAAAGATACCAGGCGTTTCCCCCTGG
AAGCTCCCTCGTGCGCTCTCCTGTTCCGACCCTGCCGCTTACCGGATACCTGTCCGCCTTTCTCCCTTCG
GGAAGCGTGGCGCTTTCTCATAGCTCACGCTGTAGGTATCTCAGTTCGGTGTAGGTCGTTCGCTCCAAGC
TGGGCTGTGTGCACGAACCCCCCGTTCAGCCCGACCGCTGCGCCTTATCCGGTAACTATCGTCTTGAGTC
CAACCCGGTAAGACACGACTTATCGCCACTGGCAGCAGCCACTGGTAACAGGATTAGCAGAGCGAGGTAT
GTAGGCGGTGCTACAGAGTTCTTGAAGTGGTGGCCTAACTACGGCTACACTAGAAGAACAGTATTTGGTA
TCTGCGCTCTGCTGAAGCCAGTTACCTTCGGAAAAAGAGTTGGTAGCTCTTGATCCGGCAAACAAACCAC
CGCTGGTAGCGGTGGTTTTTTTGTTTGCAAGCAGCAGATTACGCGCAGAAAAAAAGGATCTCAAGAAGAT
CCTTTGATCTTTTCTACGGGGTCTGACGCTCAGTGGAACGAAAACTCACGTTAAGGGATTTTGGTCATGA
GATTATCAAAAAGGATCTTCACCTAGATCCTTTTAAATTAAAAATGAAGTTTTAAATCAATCTAAAGTAT
ATATGAGTAAACTTGGTCTGACAGTTACCAATGCTTAATCAGTGAGGCACCTATCTCAGCGATCTGTCTA
TTTCGTTCATCCATAGTTGCCTGACTCCCCGTCGTGTAGATAACTACGATACGGGAGGGCTTACCATCTG
GCCCCAGTGCTGCAATGATACCGCGAGACCCACGCTCACCGGCTCCAGATTTATCAGCAATAAACCAGCC
AGCCGGAAGGGCCGAGCGCAGAAGTGGTCCTGCAACTTTATCCGCCTCCATCCAGTCTATTAATTGTTGC
CGGGAAGCTAGAGTAAGTAGTTCGCCAGTTAATAGTTTGCGCAACGTTGTTGCCATTGCTACAGGCATCG
TGGTGTCACGCTCGTCGTTTGGTATGGCTTCATTCAGCTCCGGTTCCCAACGATCAAGGCGAGTTACATG
ATCCCCCATGTTGTGCAAAAAAGCGGTTAGCTCCTTCGGTCCTCCGATCGTTGTCAGAAGTAAGTTGGCC
GCAGTGTTATCACTCATGGTTATGGCAGCACTGCATAATTCTCTTACTGTCATGCCATCCGTAAGATGCT
TTTCTGTGACTGGTGAGTACTCAACCAAGTCATTCTGAGAATAGTGTATGCGGCGACCGAGTTGCTCTTG
CCCGGCGTCAATACGGGATAATACCGCGCCACATAGCAGAACTTTAAAAGTGCTCATCATTGGAAAACGT
TCTTCGGGGCGAAAACTCTCAAGGATCTTACCGCTGTTGAGATCCAGTTCGATGTAACCCACTCGTGCAC
CCAACTGATCTTCAGCATCTTTTACTTTCACCAGCGTTTCTGGGTGAGCAAAAACAGGAAGGCAAAATGC
CGCAAAAAAGGGAATAAGGGCGACACGGAAATGTTGAATACTCATACTCTTCCTTTTTCAATATTATTGA
AGCATTTATCAGGGTTATTGTCTCATGAGCGGATACATATTTGAATGTATTTAGAAAAATAAACAAATAG
GGGTTCCGCGCACATTTCCCCGAAAAGTGCCAC
